Addgene plasmid #62962: Endolyn-delta pMEP4
Purpose: full length rat Endolyn cloned into delta pMEP4
Depositing lab: Paul Luzio. Depositing organization: University of Cambridge. Publication: Endolyn is a mucin-like type I membrane protein targeted to lysosomes by its cytoplasmic tail. Ihrke G, Gray SR, Luzio JP. Biochem J. 2000 Jan 15;345 Pt 2:287-96. PubMed 10620506.
Backbone
  Vector backbone: delta pMEP4
  Backbone manufacturer: Girotti and Banting, PMID 9013339
  Modifications to backbone: pMEP4 (Invitrogen), lacking a non-essential 4.5 kb region (nucleotides 5,570-10,114)
  Vector type: Mammalian Expression
Growth in bacteria
  Bacterial resistance: Ampicillin, 100 μg/mL
  Growth temperature: 37°C
  Growth strain: DH5alpha
  Copy number: Unknown
Gene/Insert
  Gene/Insert name: Endolyn
  Species: R. norvegicus (rat)
  Insert size (bp): 626
  GenBank ID: AJ238574.1
  Entrez Gene: Cd164 (a.k.a. MGC-24v)
  Cloning method: Restriction Enzyme; 5′ cloning site Nhei (not destroyed); 3′ cloning site NotI (not destroyed)
  Sequencing primers: 5′ 5’ AACCCGCGTGCAACCTGT 3’; 3′ 5’ CTTGTTTATTGCAGCTTATAATGG 3’
Terms and licenses: Academic/Nonprofit Terms; Industry Terms: Not Available to Industry
How to cite: Endolyn-delta pMEP4 was a gift from Paul Luzio (Addgene plasmid # 62962 ; http://n2t.net/addgene:62962 ; RRID:Addgene_62962)
