[The description below was written by a language model from this plasmid's Addgene catalogue record.]
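Description:
Endolyn-delta pMEP4 is a mammalian expression plasmid carrying the full-length rat Endolyn coding sequence (gene Cd164, also known as MGC-24v). The insert of about 626 bp was placed by restriction cloning between NheI and NotI sites, both of which remain intact, so the cDNA can be excised or replaced. The backbone, delta pMEP4, is a shortened derivative of the commercial vector pMEP4 from which a roughly 4.5 kb region described as non-essential has been removed. In bacteria the plasmid is selected with ampicillin; its copy number is recorded as unknown, and the bacterial origin is not specified.

The record does not name the promoter driving Endolyn, any mammalian selection marker, or any epitope tag or reporter fused to the insert, and no feature table is available to confirm these elements. The parental pMEP4 is generally known as a vector with a metal-inducible metallothionein promoter and episomal maintenance elements, but which of these features survive in the deleted backbone cannot be determined from the information given, so they should be checked against the sequence.

Endolyn is a mucin-like type I membrane protein that is targeted to lysosomes through its cytoplasmic tail, according to the associated publication. The construct is therefore suited to expressing wild-type rat Endolyn in cultured mammalian cells to study its biosynthesis, glycosylation, intracellular trafficking and lysosomal sorting, and it can serve as the untagged full-length reference for mutant or chimeric versions of the protein.
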