>Addgene plasmid #62962 | Endolyn-delta pMEP4 | depositor partial sequence | sequence record 103972 | insert sequence including sites
GCTAGCGTCGACCGACGGGCTGAGGACACGATGTCGGGCGCCTCCCGCGGACTGTTCTGGGCCGCCACCT
GCCTCGCCGCGCTCTGCCTGTCGGCCGCGCAGAGCAACAGCAGCGCATCTCCCAACGTGACTGACCCGCC
GACCACGACCAGCAAAGTGGTCCCGACGACGCTCACCACCACCAAGCCGCCAGAAACCTGTGAGAGCTTC
AACAGCTGTGTTTCCTGTGTCAACGCCACCTTGACTAATAATATTACCTGCGTCTGGCTAGATTGCCATG
AAGCAAATAAGACCTATTGTTCAAGTGAATTAGTAAGTAATTGTACCCAGAAGACCAGTACTGACTCCTG
TTCTGTAATACCTACCACCCCAGTGCCAACCAATTCTACAGCTAAGCCTACAACTCGGCCTTCCTCTCCT
ACACCTACTCCCTCAGTTGTCACATCAGCAGGTGCAACAAATACCACTGTGACTCCAACCTCACAGCCTG
AGCGGAAGTCCACCTTTGATGCAGCCAGCTTCATTGGAGGAATCGTCCTTGTCTTGGGTGTGCAGGCTGT
AATTTTCTTTCTCTATAAATTCTGCAAATCTAAAGAACGAAATTACCATACTCTGTAAGCGGCCGC
