>Addgene plasmid #62962 | Endolyn-delta pMEP4 | addgene partial sequence | sequence record 107457 | EBV-rev 5'-GTGGTTTGTCCAAACTCATC-3'
CGGCCTTGCCGGCCTCGAGCGGCCGCTTACAGAGTATGGTAATTTCGTTCTTTAGATTTGCAGAATTTAT
AGAGAAAGAAAATTACAGCCTGCACACCCAAGACAAGGACGATTCCTCCAATGAAGCTGGCTGCATCAAA
GGTGGACTTCCGCTCAGGCTGTGAGGTTGGAGTCACAGTGGTATTTGTTGCACCTGCTGATGTGACAACT
GAGGGAGTAGGTGTAGGAGAGGAAGGCCGAGTTGTAGGCTTAGCTGTAGAATTGGTTGGCACTGGGGTGG
TAGGTATTACAGAACAGGAGTCAGTACTGGTCTTCTGGGTACAATTACTTACTAATTCACTTGAACAATA
GGTCTTATTTGCTTCATGGCAATCTAGCCAGACGCAGGTAATATTATTAGTCAAGGTGGCGTTGACACAG
GAAACACAGCTGTTGAAGCTCTCACAGGTTTCTGGCGGCTTGGTGGTGGTGAGCGTCGTCGGGACCACTT
TGCTGGTCGTGGTCGGCGGGTCAGTCACGTTGGGAGATGCGCTGCTGTTGCTCTGCGCGGCCGACAGGCA
GAGCGCGGCGAGGCAGGTGGCGGCCCAGAACAGTCCGCGGGAGGCGCCCGACATCGTGTCCTCAGCCCGT
CGGTCGACGCTAGCAGCTGGTACCCTCCGTGAGCTGAAGAGGCGGCTAGAGTCGGGACAGGTTGCACGCG
GGTTCGCTGGGACTTGGAGGAGGCGTGGTGGAGTGCAGCGCGGCAAGCAGTGTTTATAGCTAGAAAGAGC
CGGGACGAGTGCAAAAGCCCCGCCCCGGCCGGGCGCTGCCTGCACACGCCCCGCGCTGAGTCACTTGCGG
CTCCAGGCGAAACACCCGGCCGCGCGCACTGGGCCGGGCGCACCCGGCTCTGCACACGGGCCGCGGGCGG
TCAGTTCCCTGAAGGCGGCCCACTTGCGCCTCGGG
